>Addgene plasmid #233609 | pCAGEN-dPspCas13b-NES-mCherry | addgene full sequence | sequence record 465658 | Addgene NGS Result
GTCGACATTGATTATTGACTAGTTATTAATAGTAATCAATTACGGGGTCATTAGTTCATAGCCCATATAT
GGAGTTCCGCGTTACATAACTTACGGTAAATGGCCCGCCTGGCTGACCGCCCAACGACCCCCGCCCATTG
ACGTCAATAATGACGTATGTTCCCATAGTAACGCCAATAGGGACTTTCCATTGACGTCAATGGGTGGAGT
ATTTACGGTAAACTGCCCACTTGGCAGTACATCAAGTGTATCATATGCCAAGTACGCCCCCTATTGACGT
CAATGACGGTAAATGGCCCGCCTGGCATTATGCCCAGTACATGACCTTATGGGACTTTCCTACTTGGCAG
TACATCTACGTATTAGTCATCGCTATTACCATGGTCGAGGTGAGCCCCACGTTCTGCTTCACTCTCCCCA
TCTCCCCCCCCTCCCCACCCCCAATTTTGTATTTATTTATTTTTTAATTATTTTGTGCAGCGATGGGGGC
GGGGGGGGGGGGGGCGCGCGCCAGGCGGGGCGGGGCGGGGCGAGGGGCGGGGCGGGGCGAGGCGGAGAGG
TGCGGCGGCAGCCAATCAGAGCGGCGCGCTCCGAAAGTTTCCTTTTATGGCGAGGCGGCGGCGGCGGCGG
CCCTATAAAAAGCGAAGCGCGCGGCGGGCGGGAGTCGCTGCGCGCTGCCTTCGCCCCGTGCCCCGCTCCG
CCGCCGCCTCGCGCCGCCCGCCCCGGCTCTGACTGACCGCGTTACTCCCACAGGTGAGCGGGCGGGACGG
CCCTTCTCCTCCGGGCTGTAATTAGCGCTTGGTTTAATGACGGCTTGTTTCTTTTCTGTGGCTGCGTGAA
AGCCTTGAGGGGCTCCGGGAGGGCCCTTTGTGCGGGGGGAGCGGCTCGGGGGGTGCGTGCGTGTGTGTGT
GCGTGGGGAGCGCCGCGTGCGGCTCCGCGCTGCCCGGCGGCTGTGAGCGCTGCGGGCGCGGCGCGGGGCT
TTGTGCGCTCCGCAGTGTGCGCGAGGGGAGCGCGGCCGGGGGCGGTGCCCCGCGGTGCGGGGGGGGCTGC
GAGGGGAACAAAGGCTGCGTGCGGGGTGTGTGCGTGGGGGGGTGAGCAGGGGGTGTGGGCGCGTCGGTCG
GGCTGCAACCCCCCCTGCACCCCCCTCCCCGAGTTGCTGAGCACGGCCCGGCTTCGGGTGCGGGGCTCCG
TACGGGGCGTGGCGCGGGGCTCGCCGTGCCGGGCGGGGGGTGGCGGCAGGTGGGGGTGCCGGGCGGGGCG
GGGCCGCCTCGGGCCGGGGAGGGCTCGGGGGAGGGGCGCGGCGGCCCCCGGAGCGCCGGCGGCTGTCGAG
GCGCGGCGAGCCGCAGCCATTGCCTTTTATGGTAATCGTGCGAGAGGGCGCAGGGACTTCCTTTGTCCCA
AATCTGTGCGGAGCCGAAATCTGGGAGGCGCCGCCGCACCCCCTCTAGCGGGCGCGGGGCGAAGCGGTGC
GGCGCCGGCAGGAAGGAAATGGGCGGGGAGGGCCTTCGTGCGTCGCCGCGCCGCCGTCCCCTTCTCCCTC
TCCAGCCTCGGGGCTGTCCGCGGGGGGACGGCTGCCTTCGGGGGGGACGGGGCAGGGCGGGGTTCGGCTT
CTGGCGTGTGACCGGCGGCTCTAGAGCCTCTGCTAACCATGTTCATGCCTTCTTCTTTTTCCTACAGCTC
CTGGGCAACGTGCTGGTTATTGTGCTGTCTCATCATTTTGGCAAAGAATTCCTCGAGGATCACCATGGAC
TACAAAGACCATGACGGTGATTATAAAGATCATGACATCGATTACAAGGATGACGATGACAAGCACCGGT
ATACAAGTTTGTACAAAAAAGCAGGCTCCGCGGCCGCTATGAACATCCCCGCTCTGGTGGAAAACCAGAA
GAAGTACTTTGGCACCTACAGCGTGATGGCCATGCTGAACGCTCAGACCGTGCTGGACCACATCCAGAAG
GTGGCCGATATTGAGGGCGAGCAGAACGAGAACAACGAGAATCTGTGGTTTCACCCCGTGATGAGCCACC
TGTACAACGCCAAGAACGGCTACGACAAGCAGCCCGAGAAAACCATGTTCATCATCGAGCGGCTGCAGAG
CTACTTCCCATTCCTGAAGATCATGGCCGAGAACCAGAGAGAGTACAGCAACGGCAAGTACAAGCAGAAC
CGCGTGGAAGTGAACAGCAACGACATCTTCGAGGTGCTGAAGCGCGCCTTCGGCGTGCTGAAGATGTACA
GGGACCTGACCAACGCATACAAGACCTACGAGGAAAAGCTGAACGACGGCTGCGAGTTCCTGACCAGCAC
AGAGCAACCTCTGAGCGGCATGATCAACAACTACTACACAGTGGCCCTGCGGAACATGAACGAGAGATAC
GGCTACAAGACAGAGGACCTGGCCTTCATCCAGGACAAGCGGTTCAAGTTCGTGAAGGACGCCTACGGCA
AGAAAAAGTCCCAAGTGAATACCGGATTCTTCCTGAGCCTGCAGGACTACAACGGCGACACACAGAAGAA
GCTGCACCTGAGCGGAGTGGGAATCGCCCTGCTGATCTGCCTGTTCCTGGACAAGCAGTACATCAACATC
TTTCTGAGCAGGCTGCCCATCTTCTCCAGCTACAATGCCCAGAGCGAGGAACGGCGGATCATCATCAGAT
CCTTCGGCATCAACAGCATCAAGCTGCCCAAGGACCGGATCCACAGCGAGAAGTCCAACAAGAGCGTGGC
CATGGATATGCTCAACGAAGTGAAGCGGTGCCCCGACGAGCTGTTCACAACACTGTCTGCCGAGAAGCAG
TCCCGGTTCAGAATCATCAGCGACGACCACAATGAAGTGCTGATGAAGCGGAGCAGCGACAGATTCGTGC
CTCTGCTGCTGCAGTATATCGATTACGGCAAGCTGTTCGACCACATCAGGTTCCACGTGAACATGGGCAA
GCTGAGATACCTGCTGAAGGCCGACAAGACCTGCATCGACGGCCAGACCAGAGTCAGAGTGATCGAGCAG
CCCCTGAACGGCTTCGGCAGACTGGAAGAGGCCGAGACAATGCGGAAGCAAGAGAACGGCACCTTCGGCA
ACAGCGGCATCCGGATCAGAGACTTCGAGAACATGAAGCGGGACGACGCCAATCCTGCCAACTATCCCTA
CATCGTGGACACCTACACACACTACATCCTGGAAAACAACAAGGTCGAGATGTTTATCAACGACAAAGAG
GACAGCGCCCCACTGCTGCCCGTGATCGAGGATGATAGATACGTGGTCAAGACAATCCCCAGCTGCCGGA
TGAGCACCCTGGAAATTCCAGCCATGGCCTTCCACATGTTTCTGTTCGGCAGCAAGAAAACCGAGAAGCT
GATCGTGGACGTGCACAACCGGTACAAGAGACTGTTCCAGGCCATGCAGAAAGAAGAAGTGACCGCCGAG
AATATCGCCAGCTTCGGAATCGCCGAGAGCGACCTGCCTCAGAAGATCCTGGATCTGATCAGCGGCAATG
CCCACGGCAAGGATGTGGACGCCTTCATCAGACTGACCGTGGACGACATGCTGACCGACACCGAGCGGAG
AATCAAGAGATTCAAGGACGACCGGAAGTCCATTCGGAGCGCCGACAACAAGATGGGAAAGAGAGGCTTC
AAGCAGATCTCCACAGGCAAGCTGGCCGACTTCCTGGCCAAGGACATCGTGCTGTTTCAGCCCAGCGTGA
ACGATGGCGAGAACAAGATCACCGGCCTGAACTACCGGATCATGCAGAGCGCCATTGCCGTGTACGATAG
CGGCGACGATTACGAGGCCAAGCAGCAGTTCAAGCTGATGTTCGAGAAGGCCCGGCTGATCGGCAAGGGC
ACAACAGAGCCTCATCCATTTCTGTACAAGGTGTTCGCCCGCAGCATCCCCGCCAATGCCGTCGAGTTCT
ACGAGCGCTACCTGATCGAGCGGAAGTTCTACCTGACCGGCCTGTCCAACGAGATCAAGAAAGGCAACAG
AGTGGATGTGCCCTTCATCCGGCGGGACCAGAACAAGTGGAAAACACCCGCCATGAAGACCCTGGGCAGA
ATCTACAGCGAGGATCTGCCCGTGGAACTGCCCAGACAGATGTTCGACAATGAGATCAAGTCCCACCTGA
AGTCCCTGCCACAGATGGAAGGCATCGACTTCAACAATGCCAACGTGACCTATCTGATCGCCGAGTACAT
GAAGAGAGTGCTGGACGACGACTTCCAGACCTTCTACCAGTGGAACCGCAACTACCGGTACATGGACATG
CTTAAGGGCGAGTACGACAGAAAGGGCTCCCTGCAGCACTGCTTCACCAGCGTGGAAGAGAGAGAAGGCC
TCTGGAAAGAGCGGGCCTCCAGAACAGAGCGGTACAGAAAGCAGGCCAGCAACAAGATCCGCAGCAACCG
GCAGATGAGAAACGCCAGCAGCGAAGAGATCGAGACAATCCTGGATAAGCGGCTGAGCAACAGCCGGAAC
GAGTACCAGAAAAGCGAGAAAGTGATCCGGCGCTACAGAGTGCAGGATGCCCTGCTGTTTCTGCTGGCCA
AAAAGACCCTGACCGAACTGGCCGATTTCGACGGCGAGAGGTTCAAACTGAAAGAAATCATGCCCGACGC
CGAGAAGGGAATCCTGAGCGAGATCATGCCCATGAGCTTCACCTTCGAGAAAGGCGGCAAGAAGTACACC
ATCACCAGCGAGGGCATGAAGCTGAAGAACTACGGCGACTTCTTTGTGCTGGCTAGCGACAAGAGGATCG
GCAACCTGCTGGAACTCGTGGGCAGCGACATCGTGTCCAAAGAGGATATCATGGAAGAGTTCAACAAATA
CGACCAGTGCAGGCCCGAGATCAGCTCCATCGTGTTCAACCTGGAAAAGTGGGCCTTCGACACATACCCC
GAGCTGTCTGCCAGAGTGGACCGGGAAGAGAAGGTGGACTTCAAGAGCATCCTGAAAATCCTGCTGAACA
ACAAGAACATCAACAAAGAGCAGAGCGACATCCTGCGGAAGATCCGGAACGCCTTCGATGCAAACAATTA
CCCCGACAAAGGCGTGGTGGAAATCAAGGCCCTGCCTGAGATCGCCATGAGCATCAAGAAGGCCTTTGGG
GAGTACGCCATCATGAAGGGATCCGGACTGCCTCCACTTGAAAGACTGACACTGGCGGCCGCTATGGTGA
GCAAGGGCGAGGAGGATAACATGGCCATCATCAAGGAGTTCATGCGCTTCAAGGTGCACATGGAGGGCTC
CGTGAACGGCCACGAGTTCGAGATCGAGGGCGAGGGCGAGGGCCGCCCCTACGAGGGCACCCAGACCGCC
AAGCTGAAGGTGACCAAGGGTGGCCCCCTGCCCTTCGCCTGGGACATCCTGTCCCCTCAGTTCATGTACG
GCTCCAAGGCCTACGTGAAGCACCCCGCCGACATCCCCGACTACTTGAAGCTGTCCTTCCCCGAGGGCTT
CAAGTGGGAGCGCGTGATGAACTTCGAGGACGGCGGCGTGGTGACCGTGACCCAGGACTCCTCCCTGCAG
GACGGCGAGTTCATCTACAAGGTGAAGCTGCGCGGCACCAACTTCCCCTCCGACGGCCCCGTAATGCAGA
AGAAGACCATGGGCTGGGAGGCCTCCTCCGAGCGGATGTACCCCGAGGACGGCGCCCTGAAGGGCGAGAT
CAAGCAGAGGCTGAAGCTGAAGGACGGCGGCCACTACGACGCTGAGGTCAAGACCACCTACAAGGCCAAG
AAGCCCGTGCAGCTGCCCGGCGCCTACAACGTCAACATCAAGTTGGACATCACCTCCCACAACGAGGACT
ACACCATCGTGGAACAGTACGAACGCGCCGAGGGCCGCCACTCCACCGGCGGCATGGACGAGCTGTACAA
GTAAGCGGCCGCACTCCTCAGGTGCAGGCTGCCTATCAGAAGGTGGTGGCTGGTGTGGCCAATGCCCTGG
CTCACAAATACCACTGAGATCTTTTTCCCTCTGCCAAAAATTATGGGGACATCATGAAGCCCCTTGAGCA
TCTGACTTCTGGCTAATAAAGGAAATTTATTTTCATTGCAATAGTGTGTTGGAATTTTTTGTGTCTCTCA
CTCGGAAGGACATATGGGAGGGCAAATCATTTAAAACATCAGAATGAGTATTTGGTTTAGAGTTTGGCAA
CATATGCCCATATGCTGGCTGCCATGAACAAAGGTTGGCTATAAAGAGGTCATCAGTATATGAAACAGCC
CCCTGCTGTCCATTCCTTATTCCATAGAAAAGCCTTGACTTGAGGTTAGATTTTTTTTATATTTTGTTTT
GTGTTATTTTTTTCTTTAACATCCCTAAAATTTTCCTTACATGTTTTACTAGCCAGATTTTTCCTCCTCT
CCTGACTACTCCCAGTCATAGCTGTCCCTCTTCTCTTATGGAGATCCCTCGACCTGCAGCCCAAGCTTGG
CGTAATCATGGTCATAGCTGTTTCCTGTGTGAAATTGTTATCCGCTCACAATTCCACACAACATACGAGC
CGGAAGCATAAAGTGTAAAGCCTGGGGTGCCTAATGAGTGAGCTAACTCACATTAATTGCGTTGCGCTCA
CTGCCCGCTTTCCAGTCGGGAAACCTGTCGTGCCAGCGGATCCGCATCTCAATTAGTCAGCAACCATAGT
CCCGCCCCTAACTCCGCCCATCCCGCCCCTAACTCCGCCCAGTTCCGCCCATTCTCCGCCCCATGGCTGA
CTAATTTTTTTTATTTATGCAGAGGCCGAGGCCGCCTCGGCCTCTGAGCTATTCCAGAAGTAGTGAGGAG
GCTTTTTTGGAGGCCTAGGCTTTTGCAAAAAGCTAACTTGTTTATTGCAGCTTATAATGGTTACAAATAA
AGCAATAGCATCACAAATTTCACAAATAAAGCATTTTTTTCACTGCATTCTAGTTGTGGTTTGTCCAAAC
TCATCAATGTATCTTATCATGTCTGGATCCGCTGCATTAATGAATCGGCCAACGCGCGGGGAGAGGCGGT
TTGCGTATTGGGCGCTCTTCCGCTTCCTCGCTCACTGACTCGCTGCGCTCGGTCGTTCGGCTGCGGCGAG
CGGTATCAGCTCACTCAAAGGCGGTAATACGGTTATCCACAGAATCAGGGGATAACGCAGGAAAGAACAT
GTGAGCAAAAGGCCAGCAAAAGGCCAGGAACCGTAAAAAGGCCGCGTTGCTGGCGTTTTTCCATAGGCTC
CGCCCCCCTGACGAGCATCACAAAAATCGACGCTCAAGTCAGAGGTGGCGAAACCCGACAGGACTATAAA
GATACCAGGCGTTTCCCCCTGGAAGCTCCCTCGTGCGCTCTCCTGTTCCGACCCTGCCGCTTACCGGATA
CCTGTCCGCCTTTCTCCCTTCGGGAAGCGTGGCGCTTTCTCATAGCTCACGCTGTAGGTATCTCAGTTCG
GTGTAGGTCGTTCGCTCCAAGCTGGGCTGTGTGCACGAACCCCCCGTTCAGCCCGACCGCTGCGCCTTAT
CCGGTAACTATCGTCTTGAGTCCAACCCGGTAAGACACGACTTATCGCCACTGGCAGCAGCCACTGGTAA
CAGGATTAGCAGAGCGAGGTATGTAGGCGGTGCTACAGAGTTCTTGAAGTGGTGGCCTAACTACGGCTAC
ACTAGAAGAACAGTATTTGGTATCTGCGCTCTGCTGAAGCCAGTTACCTTCGGAAAAAGAGTTGGTAGCT
CTTGATCCGGCAAACAAACCACCGCTGGTAGCGGTGGTTTTTTTGTTTGCAAGCAGCAGATTACGCGCAG
AAAAAAAGGATCTCAAGAAGATCCTTTGATCTTTTCTACGGGGTCTGACGCTCAGTGGAACGAAAACTCA
CGTTAAGGGATTTTGGTCATGAGATTATCAAAAAGGATCTTCACCTAGATCCTTTTAAATTAAAAATGAA
GTTTTAAATCAATCTAAAGTATATATGAGTAAACTTGGTCTGACAGTTACCAATGCTTAATCAGTGAGGC
ACCTATCTCAGCGATCTGTCTATTTCGTTCATCCATAGTTGCCTGACTCCCCGTCGTGTAGATAACTACG
ATACGGGAGGGCTTACCATCTGGCCCCAGTGCTGCAATGATACCGCGAGACCCACGCTCACCGGCTCCAG
ATTTATCAGCAATAAACCAGCCAGCCGGAAGGGCCGAGCGCAGAAGTGGTCCTGCAACTTTATCCGCCTC
CATCCAGTCTATTAATTGTTGCCGGGAAGCTAGAGTAAGTAGTTCGCCAGTTAATAGTTTGCGCAACGTT
GTTGCCATTGCTACAGGCATCGTGGTGTCACGCTCGTCGTTTGGTATGGCTTCATTCAGCTCCGGTTCCC
AACGATCAAGGCGAGTTACATGATCCCCCATGTTGTGCAAAAAAGCGGTTAGCTCCTTCGGTCCTCCGAT
CGTTGTCAGAAGTAAGTTGGCCGCAGTGTTATCACTCATGGTTATGGCAGCACTGCATAATTCTCTTACT
GTCATGCCATCCGTAAGATGCTTTTCTGTGACTGGTGAGTACTCAACCAAGTCATTCTGAGAATAGTGTA
TGCGGCGACCGAGTTGCTCTTGCCCGGCGTCAATACGGGATAATACCGCGCCACATAGCAGAACTTTAAA
AGTGCTCATCATTGGAAAACGTTCTTCGGGGCGAAAACTCTCAAGGATCTTACCGCTGTTGAGATCCAGT
TCGATGTAACCCACTCGTGCACCCAACTGATCTTCAGCATCTTTTACTTTCACCAGCGTTTCTGGGTGAG
CAAAAACAGGAAGGCAAAATGCCGCAAAAAAGGGAATAAGGGCGACACGGAAATGTTGAATACTCATACT
CTTCCTTTTTCAATATTATTGAAGCATTTATCAGGGTTATTGTCTCATGAGCGGATACATATTTGAATGT
ATTTAGAAAAATAAACAAATAGGGGTTCCGCGCACATTTCCCCGAAAAGTGCCACCTGG
Features (pLannotate 1.2.2; 19 found; start..end, strand, type, name):
      4..383     +  enhancer       CMV enhancer: human cytomegalovirus immediate early enhancer
    385..660     +  promoter       chicken β-actin promoter: No description available
    661..1677    +  intron         chimeric intron: chimera between introns from chicken β-actin and rabbit β-globin
   1748..1813    +  CDS            3xFLAG: three tandem FLAG® epitope tags, followed by an enterokinase cleavage site
   1823..1847    +  protein_bind   attB1: mutant version of attB; recombination site for the Gateway® BP reaction BP Clonase™
   5174..5881    +  CDS            mCherry: mCherry is a basic (constitutively fluorescent) red fluorescent protein published in 2004, derived from Discosoma sp.. It is reported to be a very rapidly-maturing monomer with low acid sensitivity.
   5893..5964    +  CDS            HBB (fragment): HBB_PONPY - Experimental evidence at transcript level: Swiss-Prot protein existence level 2. Involved in oxygen transport from the lung to the various peripheral tissues. From Pongo pygmaeus (Bornean orangutan).
   6035..6090    +  polyA_signal   β-globin poly(A) signal: rabbit β-globin polyadenylation signal (Gil and Proudfoot, 1987)
   6475..6491    -  protein_bind   lac operator: The lac repressor binds to the lac operator to inhibit transcription in E. coli. This inhibition can be relieved by adding lactose or isopropyl-β-D-thiogalactopyranoside (IPTG). lac repressor encoded by lacI
   6499..6529    -  promoter       lac promoter: promoter for the E. coli lac operon
   6544..6565    -  protein_bind   CAP binding site: CAP binding activates transcription in the presence of cAMP. E. coli catabolite activator protein
   6578..6617    -  CDS            lacI (fragment): lac repressor; lacI; The lac repressor binds to the lac operator to inhibit transcription in E. coli. This inhibition can be relieved by adding lactose or isopropyl-β-D-thiogalactopyranoside (IPTG).
   6624..6646    +  promoter       SV40 promoter (fragment): SV40 enhancer and early promoter
   6670..6805    +  rep_origin     SV40 ori: SV40 origin of replication
   6825..6959    +  polyA_signal   SV40 poly(A) signal: SV40 polyadenylation signal
   6961..7015    -  CDS            lacI (fragment): lac repressor; lacI; The lac repressor binds to the lac operator to inhibit transcription in E. coli. This inhibition can be relieved by adding lactose or isopropyl-β-D-thiogalactopyranoside (IPTG).
   7198..7786    -  rep_origin     ori: high-copy-number ColE1/pMB1/pBR322/pUC origin of replication
   7957..8817    -  CDS            AmpR: β-lactamase; bla; confers resistance to ampicillin, carbenicillin, and related antibiotics
   8818..8922    -  promoter       AmpR promoter: bla
