[The description below was written by a language model from this plasmid's Addgene catalogue record and pLannotate feature annotations shown in this document.]
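Description:
pCAGEN-dPspCas13b-NES-mCherry is a mammalian expression plasmid of about 8.9 kb, built on the pCAGEN backbone and catalogued as a CRISPR vector. It is propagated in E. coli through a high-copy ColE1/pUC-type origin and selected with ampicillin via the AmpR (β-lactamase) gene and its own promoter. The backbone also carries an SV40 origin of replication, which can support episomal amplification in cells expressing SV40 large T antigen. Remnants of lac promoter/operator and lacI sequence are also present and have no role in the payload.

Expression is driven by the composite CAG promoter, annotated here as the CMV immediate-early enhancer, the chicken β-actin promoter and a chimeric β-actin/β-globin intron, and is terminated by a rabbit β-globin polyadenylation signal. The open reading frame begins with an N-terminal 3xFLAG epitope, followed by a Gateway attB1 site left within the junction. The automated annotation leaves the roughly 3.3 kb stretch between this site and mCherry unlabelled. According to the catalogue entry, this region should hold Cas13b from Prevotella sp. P5-125 and a nuclear export signal. The Cas13b carries the H133A and H1058A substitutions, which the record describes as making it catalytically inactive, so it should retain guide-directed RNA binding without cleaving the target. The export signal biases the protein toward the cytoplasm, and the C-terminal mCherry fusion allows expression and localisation to be followed by red fluorescence.

No guide RNA cassette is annotated, so the crRNA must be supplied separately. The associated work used dCas13 for translational repression as a means of gene silencing in mammalian cells.
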