Addgene plasmid #233609: pCAGEN-dPspCas13b-NES-mCherry
Purpose: Expression of catalytically-inactive PspCas13b in mammalian cells
Depositing lab: Shintaro Iwasaki. Publication: dCas13-mediated translational repression for accurate gene silencing in mammalian cells. Apostolopoulos A, Kawamoto N, Chow SYA, Tsuiji H, Ikeuchi Y, Shichino Y, Iwasaki S. Nat Commun. 2024 Mar 11;15(1):2205. doi: 10.1038/s41467-024-46412-7. PubMed 38467613.
Backbone
  Vector backbone: pCAGEN
  Vector type: CRISPR
Growth in bacteria
  Bacterial resistance: Ampicillin, 100 μg/mL
  Growth temperature: 37°C
  Growth strain: DH5alpha
  Copy number: High Copy
Gene/Insert
  Gene/Insert name: dPspCas13b-NES-mCherry
  Species: Prevotella sp. P5-125
  Mutation: H133A/H1058A
  Tag / fusion protein: 3xFlag (N terminal on insert); mCherry (C terminal on insert)
  Cloning method: Gibson Cloning
Terms and licenses: Academic/Nonprofit Terms; Industry Terms: Not Available to Industry
How to cite: pCAGEN-dPspCas13b-NES-mCherry was a gift from Shintaro Iwasaki (Addgene plasmid # 233609 ; http://n2t.net/addgene:233609 ; RRID:Addgene_233609)
